Addgene plasmid #169625: pTS2320
Purpose: Tier-2 co-expression vector encoding PhCMV-driven SEAP coupled to fluorescent reporter iRFP670 and PmPGK1-driven secreted Nluc coupled to fluorescent reporter mTagBFP2 preluded by a 5' spacer sequence (PhCMV-SEAP-p2A-iRFP670-pA::A2-pA::spacer-PmPGK1-IgkSS-Nluc-p2A-mTagBFP2-pA).
Depositing lab: Martin Fussenegger. Depositing organization: ETH Zurich (Swiss Federal Institute of Technology). Publication: A versatile plasmid architecture for mammalian synthetic biology (VAMSyB). Haellman V, Strittmatter T, Bertschi A, Stucheli P, Fussenegger M. Metab Eng. 2021 Jul;66:41-50. doi: 10.1016/j.ymben.2021.04.003. Epub 2021 Apr 18. PubMed 33857582.
Backbone
  Vector backbone: pVH1002 (pUC57-based)
  Backbone size w/o insert (bp): 2689
  Vector type: Mammalian Expression
Growth in bacteria
  Bacterial resistance: Ampicillin, 100 μg/mL
  Growth temperature: 37°C
  Growth strain: DH5alpha
  Copy number: High Copy
Gene/Insert
  Gene/Insert name: PCMV-driven expression of SEAP and iRFP and spacer-modulated PPGK-driven expression of secreted Nluc and mTagBFP2 (alt name: PCMV-SEAP-p2a-iRFP::A2::spacer-PPGK-IgkSS-Nluc-p2a-mTagBFP2)
  Species: H. sapiens (human); Synthetic
  Promoter: PhCMV / PPGK
  Cloning method: Restriction Enzyme; 5′ cloning site Unknown (unknown if destroyed)
  Sequencing primers: 5′ AmpStart; 3′ CTGGCACGACAGGTTTCCCGACTGG
Terms and licenses: Academic/Nonprofit Terms; Industry Terms: Not Available to Industry
How to cite: pTS2320 was a gift from Martin Fussenegger (Addgene plasmid # 169625 ; http://n2t.net/addgene:169625 ; RRID:Addgene_169625)
