[The description below was written by a language model from this plasmid's Addgene catalogue record and pLannotate feature annotations shown in this document.]
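Description:
pTS2320 is a Tier-2 mammalian co-expression vector from the VAMSyB modular plasmid architecture, built on the pUC57-derived backbone pVH1002. It is maintained in E. coli as a high-copy plasmid through a ColE1/pUC-type origin and is selected with ampicillin via the β-lactamase gene. The sequenced record is about 8.3 kb. There is no mammalian selection marker or viral packaging element, so the plasmid is suited to transfection-based expression.

The payload consists of two independent transcription units arranged in tandem in the same orientation. In the first, the human CMV immediate-early enhancer/promoter drives secreted alkaline phosphatase (SEAP, annotated as a fragment of human placental alkaline phosphatase). SEAP is linked through a P2A self-cleaving peptide to the near-infrared, biliverdin-dependent fluorescent protein iRFP670, and the unit ends in a bGH polyadenylation signal. This is followed by an empty "A2" position with its own poly(A) element. A spacer then precedes the second unit. The feature table annotates an f1 ori and a small lacZα fragment in this region, which appear to make up the spacer, although the record does not say so explicitly. In the second unit, the mouse PGK1 promoter drives NanoLuc luciferase fused to an Igκ leader for secretion, coupled by P2A to the blue fluorescent protein mTagBFP2. The record lists a terminating poly(A), but the feature table does not annotate one.

Each cassette therefore yields one reporter assayable in culture supernatant and one intracellular fluorescent reporter. Expression from both units can be quantified in parallel, for example to test how a 5' spacer modulates the downstream PGK-driven unit in multi-cassette designs.
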