Features (pLannotate 1.2.2; 20 found; start..end, strand, type, name):
     68..928     -  CDS            AmpR: β-lactamase; bla; confers resistance to ampicillin, carbenicillin, and related antibiotics
    929..1033    -  promoter       AmpR promoter: bla
   1179..1482    +  enhancer       CMV enhancer: human cytomegalovirus immediate early enhancer
   1483..1686    +  promoter       CMV promoter: human cytomegalovirus (CMV) immediate early promoter
   1682..1715    +  LTR            5' LTR (truncated) (fragment): truncated 5' long terminal repeat (LTR) from HIV-1
   1731..1749    +  promoter       T7 promoter: promoter for bacteriophage T7 RNA polymerase
   1823..3319    +  CDS            ALPP (fragment): PPB1_HUMAN - Also known as PLAP. Experimental evidence at protein level: Swiss-Prot protein existence level 1. From Homo sapiens (Human).
   3431..4360    +  CDS            iRFP670: iRFP670 is a basic (constitutively fluorescent) near ir fluorescent protein published in 2013, derived from Rhodopseudomonas palustris CGA009. It has low acid sensitivity. It requires the cofactor biliverdin for fluorescence.
   4427..4651    +  polyA_signal   bGH poly(A) signal: bovine growth hormone polyadenylation signal
   4660..4677    +  promoter       SV40 promoter (fragment): SV40 enhancer and early promoter
   4753..4774    +  polyA_signal   poly(A) signal (fragment): synthetic polyadenylation signal
   4814..4830    -  CDS            lacZα (fragment): LacZα fragment of β-galactosidase; lacZ fragment
   4836..5258    -  rep_origin     f1 ori (sequence partly withheld): f1 bacteriophage origin of replication; arrow indicates direction of (+) strand synthesis
   5276..5775    +  promoter       PGK promoter: mouse phosphoglycerate kinase 1 promoter
   5828..5887    +  sig_peptide    Igκ leader: leader sequence from mouse immunoglobulin κ light chain
   5906..6418    +  CDS            Nluc: NanoLuc® luciferase human codon-optimized
   6521..7228    +  CDS            mTagBFP2: mTagBFP2 is a basic (constitutively fluorescent) blue fluorescent protein published in 2011, derived from Entacmaea quadricolor. It is reported to be a very rapidly-maturing monomer with very low acid sensitivity.
   7368..7389    -  protein_bind   CAP binding site: CAP binding activates transcription in the presence of cAMP. E. coli catabolite activator protein
   7402..7494    -  CDS            lacI (fragment): lac repressor; lacI; The lac repressor binds to the lac operator to inhibit transcription in E. coli. This inhibition can be relieved by adding lactose or isopropyl-β-D-thiogalactopyranoside (IPTG).
   7677..8265    -  rep_origin     ori: high-copy-number ColE1/pMB1/pBR322/pUC origin of replication
>Addgene plasmid #169625 | pTS2320 | addgene full sequence | sequence record 365625 | Addgene NGS Result
TCCTTTTAAATTAAAAATGAAGTTTTAAATCAATCTAAAGTATATATGAGTAAACTTGGTCTGACAGTTA
CCAATGCTTAATCAGTGAGGCACCTATCTCAGCGATCTGTCTATTTCGTTCATCCATAGTTGCCTGACTC
CCCGTCGTGTAGATAACTACGATACGGGAGGGCTTACCATCTGGCCCCAGTGCTGCAATGATACCGCGGC
TCCCACGCTCACCGGCTCCAGATTTATCAGCAATAAACCAGCCAGCCGGAAGGGCCGAGCGCAGAAGTGG
TCCTGCAACTTTATCCGCCTCCATCCAGTCTATTAATTGTTGCCGGGAAGCTAGAGTAAGTAGTTCGCCA
GTTAATAGTTTGCGCAACGTTGTTGCCATTGCTACAGGCATCGTGGTGTCACGCTCGTCGTTTGGTATGG
CTTCATTCAGCTCCGGTTCCCAACGATCAAGGCGAGTTACATGATCCCCCATGTTGTGCAAAAAAGCGGT
TAGCTCCTTCGGTCCTCCGATCGTTGTCAGAAGTAAGTTGGCCGCAGTGTTATCACTCATGGTTATGGCA
GCACTGCATAATTCTCTTACTGTCATGCCATCCGTAAGATGCTTTTCTGTGACTGGTGAGTACTCAACCA
AGTCATTCTGAGAATAGTGTATGCGGCGACCGAGTTGCTCTTGCCCGGCGTCAATACGGGATAATACCGC
GCCACATAGCAGAACTTTAAAAGTGCTCATCATTGGAAAACGTTCTTCGGGGCGAAAACTCTCAAGGATC
TTACCGCTGTTGAGATCCAGTTCGATGTAACCCACTCGTGCACCCAACTGATCTTCAGCATCTTTTACTT
TCACCAGCGTTTCTGGGTGAGCAAAAACAGGAAGGCAAAATGCCGCAAAAAAGGGAATAAGGGCGACACG
GAAATGTTGAATACTCATACTCTTCCTTTTTCAATATTATTGAAGCATTTATCAGGGTTATTGTCTCATG
AGCGGATACATATTTGAATGTATTTAGAAAAATAAACAAATAGGGGTTCCGCGCACATTTCCCCGAAAAG
TGCCACCTGACGTCTAAGAAACCAAGATCTCCACGCGTGGTACCCTCGAGTTGACATTGATTATTGAGTA
GTTATTAATAGTAATCAATTACGGGGTCATTAGTTCATAGCCCATATATGGAGTTCCGCGTTACATAACT
TACGGTAAATGGCCCGCCTGGCTGACCGCCCAACGACCCCCGCCCATTGACGTCAATAATGACGTATGTT
CCCATAGTAACGCCAATAGGGACTTTCCATTGACGTCAATGGGTGGAGTATTTACGGTAAACTGCCCACT
TGGCAGTACATCAAGTGTATCATATGCCAAGTACGCCCCCTATTGACGTCAATGACGGTAAATGGCCCGC
CTGGCATTATGCCCAGTACATGACCTTATGGGACTTTCCTACTTGGCAGTACATCTACGTATTAGTCATC
GCTATTACCATGGTGATGCGGTTTTGGCAGTACATCAATGGGCGTGGATAGCGGTTTGACTCACGGGGAT
TTCCAAGTCTCCACCCCATTGACGTCAATGGGAGTTTGTTTTGGCACCAAAATCAACGGGACTTTCCAAA
ATGTCGTAACAACTCCGCCCCATTGACGCAAATGGGCGGTAGGCGTGTACGGTGGGAGGTCTATATAAGC
AGAGCTCTCTGGCTAACTAGAGAACCCACTGCTTACTGGCTTATCGAAATTAATACGACTCACTATAGGG
AGACCCAAGCTGTTCGAAGCGGAATTCACCATGACTAGTCTGCTGCTGCTGCTGCTGGGCCTGAGACTGC
AGCTGAGCCTGGGCATCATCCCCGTGGAGGAGGAGAACCCCGACTTCTGGAACAGAGAGGCCGCCGAGGC
CCTGGGCGCCGCCAAGAAGCTGCAGCCCGCCCAGACCGCCGCCAAGAACCTGATCATCTTCCTGGGCGAC
GGCATGGGCGTGAGCACCGTGACCGCCGCCAGAATCCTGAAGGGCCAGAAGAAGGACAAGCTGGGCCCCG
AGATCCCCCTGGCCATGGACAGATTCCCCTACGTGGCCCTGAGCAAGACCTACAACGTGGACAAGCACGT
GCCCGACAGCGGCGCCACCGCCACCGCCTACCTGTGCGGCGTGAAGGGCAACTTCCAGACCATCGGCCTG
AGCGCCGCCGCCAGATTCAACCAGTGCAACACCACCAGAGGCAACGAGGTGATCAGCGTGATGAACAGAG
CCAAGAAGGCCGGCAAGAGCGTGGGCGTGGTGACCACCACCAGAGTGCAGCACGCCAGCCCCGCCGGCAC
CTACGCCCACACCGTGAACAGAAACTGGTACAGCGACGCCGACGTGCCCGCCAGCGCCAGACAGGAGGGC
TGCCAGGACATCGCCACCCAGCTGATCAGCAACATGGACATCGACGTGATCCTGGGCGGCGGCAGAAAGT
ACATGTTCAGAATGGGCACCCCCGACCCCGAGTACCCCGACGACTACAGCCAGGGCGGCACCAGACTGGA
CGGCAAGAACCTGGTGCAGGAGTGGCTGGCCAAGAGACAGGGCGCCAGATACGTGTGGAACAGAACCGAG
CTGATGCAGGCCAGCCTGGACCCCAGCGTGACCCACCTGATGGGCCTGTTCGAGCCCGGCGACATGAAGT
ACGAGATCCACAGAGACAGCACCCTGGACCCCAGCCTGATGGAGATGACCGAGGCCGCCCTGAGACTGCT
GAGCAGAAACCCCAGAGGCTTCTTCCTGTTCGTGGAGGGCGGCAGAATCGACCACGGCCACCACGAGAGC
AGAGCCTACAGAGCCCTGACCGAGACCATCATGTTCGACGACGCCATCGAGAGAGCCGGCCAGCTGACCA
GCGAGGAGGACACCCTGAGCCTGGTGACCGCCGACCACAGCCACGTGTTCAGCTTCGGCGGCTACCCCCT
GAGAGGCAGCAGCATCTTCGGCCTGGCCCCCGGCAAGGCCAGAGACAGAAAGGCCTACACCGTGCTGCTG
TACGGCAACGGCCCCGGCTACGTGCTGAAGGACGGCGCCAGACCCGACGTGACCGAGAGCGAGAGCGGCA
GCCCCGAGTACAGACAGCAGAGCGCCGTGCCCCTGGACGAGGAGACCCACGCCGGCGAGGACGTGGCCGT
GTTCGCCAGAGGCCCCCAGGCCCACCTGGTGCACGGCGTGCAGGAGCAGACCTTCATCGCCCACGTGATG
GCCTTCGCCGCCTGCCTGGAGCCCTACACCGCCTGCGACCTGGCCCCCCCCGCCGGCACCACCGACGCCG
CCCACCCCGGCTACAGCAGAGTGGGCGCCGCCGGCAGATTCGAGCAGACCGCTAGTGGTGGTTCTGGTGG
AAGCGGAGCTACTAACTTCAGCCTGCTGAAGCAGGCTGGTGACGTGGAGGAGAACCCTGGACCTGCTAGT
GCGCGTAAGGTCGATCTCACCTCCTGCGATCGCGAGCCGATCCACATCCCCGGCAGCATTCAGCCGTGCG
GCTGCCTGCTTGCCTGCGACGCGCAGGCGGTGCGGATCACGCGCATTACGGAAAATGCCGGCGCGTTCTT
TGGACGCGAAACTCCGCGGGTCGGTGAGCTACTCGCCGATTACTTCGGCGAGACCGAAGCCCATGCGCTG
CGCAACGCACTGGCGCAGTCCTCCGATCCAAAGCGACCGGCGCTGATCTTCGGTTGGCGCGACGGCCTGA
CCGGCCGCACCTTCGACATCTCACTGCATCGCCATGACGGTACATCGATCATCGAGTTCGAGCCTGCGGC
GGCCGAACAGGCCGACAATCCGCTGCGGCTGACGCGGCAGATCATCGCGCGCACCAAAGAACTGAAGTCG
CTCGAAGAGATGGCCGCACGGGTGCCGCGCTATCTGCAGGCGATGCTCGGCTATCACCGCGTGATGTTGT
ACCGCTTCGCGGACGACGGCTCCGGGATGGTGATCGGCGAGGCGAAGCGCAGCGACCTCGAGAGCTTTCT
CGGTCAGCACTTTCCGGCGTCGCTGGTCCCGCAGCAGGCGCGGCTACTGTACTTGAAGAACGCGATCCGC
GTGGTCTCGGATTCGCGCGGCATCAGCAGCCGGATCGTGCCCGAGCACGACGCCTCCGGCGCCGCGCTCG
ATCTGTCGTTCGCGCACCTGCGCAGCATCTCGCCCTGCCATCTCGAATTTCTGCGGAACATGGGCGTCAG
CGCCTCGATGTCGCTGTCGATCATCATTGACGGCACGCTATGGGGATTGATCATCTGTCATCATTACGAG
CCGCGTGCCGTGCCGATGGCGCAGCGCGTCGCGGCCGAAATGTTCGCCGACTTCTTATCGCTGCACTTCA
CCGCCGCCCACCACCAACGCGCTAGCGGATCCACCGGTGTCTAGAAAGCTTTGAGGCCGGCCTGCAGGCC
CGCTGATCAGCCTCGACTGTGCCTTCTAGTTGCCAGCCATCTGTTGTTTGCCCCTCCCCCGTGCCTTCCT
TGACCCTGGAAGGTGCCACTCCCACTGTCCTTTCCTAATAAAATGAGGAAATTGCATCGCATTGTCTGAG
TAGGTGTCATTCTATTCTGGGGGGTGGGGTGGGGCAGGACAGCAAGGGGGAGGATTGGGAAGACAATAGC
AGGCATGCTGGGGATGCGGTGGGCTCTATGGTAGCTTAGGAGGCGGAAAGAACCAGCGCGGGAGACCGTC
AGTTGGTCTCCAGCTATACAGGTGCACCGCTTTATAATAAAACTGATACAGAGAACGTTATCATGTGTGT
TGGTTTTTTTTGTGTGTGCGGTTTAAGGGAGCCTCGGTCATAGCTGTTTCCTGTGTAAAACGACGGCCAG
CGCGTATTCGCGTTAAATTTTTGTTAAATCAGCTCATTTTTTAACCAATAGGCCGAAATCGGCAAAATCC
CTTATAAATCAAAAGAATAGACCGAGATAGGGT
[37 nt withheld, positions 4934-4970]
AAAGAACGTGGACTCCAACGTCAAAGG
[49 nt withheld, positions 4998-5046]
T
[91 nt withheld, positions 5048-5138]
G
[119 nt withheld, positions 5140-5258]
GGTACCCTCGAGCTACCGGGTAGGGGAGGCGCTTTTCCCAAGGCAGTCTGGAGCATGCGCTTTAGCAGCC
CCGCTGGGCACTTGGCGCTACACAAGTGGCCTCTGGCCTCGCACACATTCCACATCCACCGGTAGGCGCC
AACCGGCTCCGTTCTTTGGTGGCCCCTTCGCGCCACCTTCTACTCCTCCCCTAGTCAGGAAGTTCCCCCC
CGCCCCGCAGCTCGCGTCGTGCAGGACGTGACAAATGGAAGTAGCACGTCTCAGTAGTCTCGTGCAGATG
GACAGCACCGCTGAGCAATGGAAGCGGGTAGGCCTTTGGGGCAGCGGCCAATAGCAGCTTTGCTCCTTCG
CTTTCTGGGCTCAGAGGCTGGGAAGGGGTGGGTCCGGGGGCGGGCTCAGGGGCGGGCTCAGGGGCGGGGC
GGGCGCCCGAAGGTCCTCCGGAGGCCCGGCATTCTGCACGCTTCAAAAGCGCACGTCTGCCGCGCTGTTC
TCCTCTTCCTCATCTCCGGGCCTTTCGACCTCCAGCCCGAGCTCGGTATAGGTTCGAAGCGGAATTCACC
ATGACTAGTGAGACAGACACACTCCTGCTATGGGTACTGCTGCTCTGGGTTCCAGGTTCCACTGGTGACG
CTAGTGGTGGTTCTGGTATGGTCTTCACACTCGAAGATTTCGTTGGGGACTGGCGACAGACAGCCGGCTA
CAACCTGGACCAAGTCCTTGAACAGGGAGGTGTGTCCAGTTTGTTTCAGAATCTCGGGGTGTCCGTAACT
CCGATCCAAAGGATTGTCCTGAGCGGTGAAAATGGGCTGAAGATCGACATCCATGTCATCATCCCGTATG
AAGGTCTGAGCGGCGACCAAATGGGCCAGATCGAAAAAATTTTTAAGGTGGTGTACCCTGTGGATGATCA
TCACTTTAAGGTGATCCTGCACTATGGCACACTGGTAATCGACGGGGTTACGCCGAACATGATCGACTAT
TTCGGACGGCCGTATGAAGGCATCGCCGTGTTCGACGGCAAAAAGATCACTGTAACAGGGACCCTGTGGA
ACGGCAACAAAATTATCGACGAGCGCCTGATCAACCCCGACGGCTCCCTGCTGTTCCGAGTAACCATCAA
CGGAGTGACCGGCTGGCGGCTGTGCGAACGCATTCTGGCGGCTAGTGGTGGTTCTGGTGGAAGCGGAGCT
ACTAACTTCAGCCTGCTGAAGCAGGCTGGTGACGTGGAGGAGAACCCTGGACCTGCTAGTGGTGGTTCTG
GTGTGTCTAAGGGCGAAGAGCTGATTAAGGAGAACATGCACATGAAGCTGTACATGGAGGGCACCGTGGA
CAACCATCACTTCAAGTGCACATCCGAGGGCGAAGGCAAGCCCTACGAGGGCACCCAGACCATGAGAATC
AAGGTGGTCGAGGGCGGCCCTCTCCCCTTCGCCTTCGACATCCTGGCTACTAGCTTCCTCTACGGCAGCA
AGACCTTCATCAACCACACCCAGGGCATCCCCGACTTCTTCAAGCAGTCCTTCCCTGAGGGCTTCACATG
GGAGAGAGTCACCACATACGAAGACGGGGGCGTGCTGACCGCTACCCAGGACACCAGCCTCCAGGACGGC
TGCCTCATCTACAACGTCAAGATCAGAGGGGTGAACTTCACATCCAACGGCCCTGTGATGCAGAAGAAAA
CACTCGGCTGGGAGGCCTTCACCGAGACGCTGTACCCCGCTGACGGCGGCCTGGAAGGCAGAAACGACAT
GGCCCTGAAGCTCGTGGGCGGGAGCCATCTGATCGCAAACGCCAAGACCACATATAGATCCAAGAAACCC
GCTAAGAACCTCAAGATGCCTGGCGTCTACTATGTGGACTACAGACTGGAAAGAATCAAGGAGGCCAACA
ACGAGACCTACGTCGAGCAGCACGAGGTGGCAGTGGCCAGATACTGCGACCTCCCTAGCAAACTGGGGCA
CAAACTTAATGCTAGCGGATCCACCGGTGTCTAGAAAGCTCAGAAATTATGAGAGCGTTTAATAAAGTAT
TGACTATGGTTGACAAAACGTGTGTTGGAGTTTTTTGTGTGCTTTGTCATCAACTGAGCCAGTAGGTCGA
GGGTGCCTAATGAGTGAGCTAACTCACATTAATTGCGTTGCGCTCACTGCCCGCTTTCCAGTCGGGAAAC
CTGTCGTGCCAGCTGCATTAATGAATCGGCCAACGCGCGGGGAGAGGCGGTTTGCGTATTGGGCGCTCTT
CCGCTTCCTCGCTCACTGACTCGCTGCGCTCGGTCGTTCGGCTGCGGCGAGCGGTATCAGCTCACTCAAA
GGCGGTAATACGGTTATCCACAGAATCAGGGGATAACGCAGGAAAGAACATGTGAGCAAAAGGCCAGCAA
AAGGCCAGGAACCGTAAAAAGGCCGCGTTGCTGGCGTTTTTCCATAGGCTCCGCCCCCCTGACGAGCATC
ACAAAAATCGACGCTCAAGTCAGAGGTGGCGAAACCCGACAGGACTATAAAGATACCAGGCGTTTCCCCC
TGGAAGCTCCCTCGTGCGCTCTCCTGTTCCGACCCTGCCGCTTACCGGATACCTGTCCGCCTTTCTCCCT
TCGGGAAGCGTGGCGCTTTCTCATAGCTCACGCTGTAGGTATCTCAGTTCGGTGTAGGTCGTTCGCTCCA
AGCTGGGCTGTGTGCACGAACCCCCCGTTCAGCCCGACCGCTGCGCCTTATCCGGTAACTATCGTCTTGA
GTCCAACCCGGTAAGACACGACTTATCGCCACTGGCAGCAGCCACTGGTAACAGGATTAGCAGAGCGAGG
TATGTAGGCGGTGCTACAGAGTTCTTGAAGTGGTGGCCTAACTACGGCTACACTAGAAGAACAGTATTTG
GTATCTGCGCTCTGCTGAAGCCAGTTACCTTCGGAAAAAGAGTTGGTAGCTCTTGATCCGGCAAACAAAC
CACCGCTGGTAGCGGTGGTTTTTTTGTTTGCAAGCAGCAGATTACGCGCAGAAAAAAAGGATCTCAAGAA
GATCCTTTGATCTTTTCTACGGGGATTATCAAAAAGGATCTTCACCTAGA
